>Addgene plasmid #162372 | pGP-CMV-jGCaMP8m | addgene full sequence | sequence record 318356 | Addgene NGS Result
GGATAACCGTATTACCGCCATGCATTAGTTATTAATAGTAATCAATTACGGGGTCATTAGTTCATAGCCC
ATATATGGAGTTCCGCGTTACATAACTTACGGTAAATGGCCCGCCTGGCTGACCGCCCAACGACCCCCGC
CCATTGACGTCAATAATGACGTATGTTCCCATAGTAACGCCAATAGGGACTTTCCATTGACGTCAATGGG
TGGAGTATTTACGGTAAACTGCCCACTTGGCAGTACATCAAGTGTATCATATGCCAAGTACGCCCCCTAT
TGACGTCAATGACGGTAAATGGCCCGCCTGGCATTATGCCCAGTACATGACCTTATGGGACTTTCCTACT
TGGCAGTACATCTACGTATTAGTCATCGCTATTACCATGGTGATGCGGTTTTGGCAGTACATCAATGGGC
GTGGATAGCGGTTTGACTCACGGGGATTTCCAAGTCTCCACCCCATTGACGTCAATGGGAGTTTGTTTTG
GCACCAAAATCAACGGGACTTTCCAAAATGTCGTAACAACTCCGCCCCATTGACGCAAATGGGCGGTAGG
CGTGTACGGTGGGAGGTCTATATAAGCAGAGCTGGTTTAGTGAACCGTCAGATCCGCTAGCGCTACCGGA
CTCAGATCTCGCCACCATGCATCATCACCATCATCACACGCGTCGCAAGAAGACCTTCAAGGAGGTGGCC
ACCGCCGTGAAGATCATCGGCCGCCTGATGGGCCTGAAGATCAACGTCTATATCAAGGCCGACAAGCAGA
AGAACGGCATCAAGGCGAACTTCCACATCCGCCACAACATCGAGGACGGCGGCGTGCAGCTCGCCTACCA
CTACCAGCAGAACACCCCCATCGGCGACGGCCCCGTGCTGCTGCCCGACAACCACTACCTGAGCGTGGAG
TCCAAACTTTCGAAAGACCCCAACGAGAAGCGCGATCACATGGTCCTGCTGGAGTTCGTGACCGCCGCCG
GGATCACTCTCGGCATGGACGAGCTGTACAAGGGCGGTACCGGAGGGAGCATGGTGAGCAAGGGCGAGGA
GCTGTTCACCGGGGTGGTGCCCATCCTGGTCGAGCTGGACGGCGACGTAAACGGCCACAAGTTCAGCGTG
TCCGGCGAGGGTGAGGGCGATGCCACCTACGGCAAGCTGACCCTGAAGTTCATCTGCACCACCGGCAAGC
TGCCCGTGCCCTGGCCCACCCTCGTGACCACCCTGACCTACGGCGTGCAGTGCTTCAGCCGCTACCCCGA
CCACATGAAGCAGCACGACTTCTTCAAGTCCGCCATGCCCGAAGGCTACATCCAGGAGCGCACCATCTTC
TTCAAGGACGACGGCAACTACAAGACCCGCGCCGAGGTGAAGTTCGAGGGCGACACCCTGGTGAACCGCA
TCGAGCTGAAGGGCATCGACTTCAAGGAGGACGGCAACATCCTGGGGCACAAGCTGGAGTACAACCTGCC
GGACCAACTGACTGAAGAGCAGATCGCAGAATACAAAGAGGCTTTCTCCCTATTTGACAAGGACGGGGAT
GGGACAATAACAACCAAGGAGCTGGGGACGGTGATGCGGTCTCTGGGGCAGAACCCCACAGAAGCAGAGC
TGCAGGACATGATCAATGAAGTAGATGCCGACGGTGACGGCACAATCGACTTCCCTGAGTTCCTGACAAT
GATGGCAAGAAAAATGAAATACAGGGACACGGAAGAAGAAATTAGAGAAGCGTTCGGTGTGTTTGATAAG
GATGGCAATGGCTACATCAGTGCAGCAGAGCTTCGCCACGTGATGACAAACCTTGGAGAGAAGTTAACAG
ATGAAGAGGTTGATGAAATGATCAGGGAAGCAGACATCGATGGGGATGGTCAGGTAAACTACGAAGAGTT
TGTACAAATGATGACAGCGAAGTAAGCGGCCGCGACTCTAGATCATAATCAGCCATACCACATTTGTAGA
GGTTTTACTTGCTTTAAAAAACCTCCCACACCTCCCCCTGAACCTGAAACATAAAATGAATGCAATTGTT
GTTGTTAACTTGTTTATTGCAGCTTATAATGGTTACAAATAAAGCAATAGCATCACAAATTTCACAAATA
AAGCATTTTTTTCACTGCATTCTAGTTGTGGTTTGTCCAAACTCATCAATGTATCTTAAGGCGTAAATTG
TAAGCGTTAATATTTTGTTAAAATTCGCGTTAAATTTTTGTTAAATCAGCTCATTTTTTAACCAATAGGC
CGAAATCGGCAAAATCCCTTATAAATCAAAAGAATAGACCGAGATAGGGT
[37 nt withheld, positions 2291-2327]
AAAGAACGTGGACTCCAACGTCAAAGG
[49 nt withheld, positions 2355-2403]
T
[91 nt withheld, positions 2405-2495]
G
[124 nt withheld, positions 2497-2620]
CAGGTGGCACTTTTCGGGGAAATGTGCGCGGAACCCCTATTTGTTTATTTTTCTAAATACATTCAAATAT
GTATCCGCTCATGAGACAATAACCCTGATAAATGCTTCAATAATATTGAAAAAGGAAGAGTCCTGAGGCG
GAAAGAACCAGCTGTGGAATGTGTGTCAGTTAGGGTGTGGAAAGTCCCCAGGCTCCCCAGCAGGCAGAAG
TATGCAAAGCATGCATCTCAATTAGTCAGCAACCAGGTGTGGAAAGTCCCCAGGCTCCCCAGCAGGCAGA
AGTATGCAAAGCATGCATCTCAATTAGTCAGCAACCATAGTCCCGCCCCTAACTCCGCCCATCCCGCCCC
TAACTCCGCCCAGTTCCGCCCATTCTCCGCCCCATGGCTGACTAATTTTTTTTATTTATGCAGAGGCCGA
GGCCGCCTCGGCCTCTGAGCTATTCCAGAAGTAGTGAGGAGGCTTTTTTGGAGGCCTAGGCTTTTGCAAA
GATCGATCAAGAGACAGGATGAGGATCGTTTCGCATGATTGAACAAGATGGATTGCACGCAGGTTCTCCG
GCCGCTTGGGTGGAGAGGCTATTCGGCTATGACTGGGCACAACAGACAATCGGCTGCTCTGATGCCGCCG
TGTTCCGGCTGTCAGCGCAGGGGCGCCCGGTTCTTTTTGTCAAGACCGACCTGTCCGGTGCCCTGAATGA
ACTGCAAGACGAGGCAGCGCGGCTATCGTGGCTGGCCACGACGGGCGTTCCTTGCGCAGCTGTGCTCGAC
GTTGTCACTGAAGCGGGAAGGGACTGGCTGCTATTGGGCGAAGTGCCGGGGCAGGATCTCCTGTCATCTC
ACCTTGCTCCTGCCGAGAAAGTATCCATCATGGCTGATGCAATGCGGCGGCTGCATACGCTTGATCCGGC
TACCTGCCCATTCGACCACCAAGCGAAACATCGCATCGAGCGAGCACGTACTCGGATGGAAGCCGGTCTT
GTCGATCAGGATGATCTGGACGAAGAGCATCAGGGGCTCGCGCCAGCCGAACTGTTCGCCAGGCTCAAGG
CGAGCATGCCCGACGGCGAGGATCTCGTCGTGACCCATGGCGATGCCTGCTTGCCGAATATCATGGTGGA
AAATGGCCGCTTTTCTGGATTCATCGACTGTGGCCGGCTGGGTGTGGCGGACCGCTATCAGGACATAGCG
TTGGCTACCCGTGATATTGCTGAAGAGCTTGGCGGCGAATGGGCTGACCGCTTCCTCGTGCTTTACGGTA
TCGCCGCTCCCGATTCGCAGCGCATCGCCTTCTATCGCCTTCTTGACGAGTTCTTCTGAGCGGGACTCTG
GGGTTCGAAATGACCGACCAAGCGACGCCCAACCTGCCATCACGAGATTTCGATTCCACCGCCGCCTTCT
ATGAAAGGTTGGGCTTCGGAATCGTTTTCCGGGACGCCGGCTGGATGATCCTCCAGCGCGGGGATCTCAT
GCTGGAGTTCTTCGCCCACCCTAGGGGGAGGCTAACTGAAACACGGAAGGAGACAATACCGGAAGGAACC
CGCGCTATGACGGCAATAAAAAGACAGAATAAAACGCACGGTGTTGGGTCGTTTGTTCATAAACGCGGGG
TTCGGTCCCAGGGCTGGCACTCTGTCGATACCCCACCGAGACCCCATTGGGGCCAATACGCCCGCGTTTC
TTCCTTTTCCCCACCCCACCCCCCAAGTTCGGGTGAAGGCCCAGGGCTCGCAGCCAACGTCGGGGCGGCA
GGCCCTGCCATAGCCTCAGGTTACTCATATATACTTTAGATTGATTTAAAACTTCATTTTTAATTTAAAA
GGATCTAGGTGAAGATCCTTTTTGATAATCTCATGACCAAAATCCCTTAACGTGAGTTTTCGTTCCACTG
AGCGTCAGACCCCGTAGAAAAGATCAAAGGATCTTCTTGAGATCCTTTTTTTCTGCGCGTAATCTGCTGC
TTGCAAACAAAAAAACCACCGCTACCAGCGGTGGTTTGTTTGCCGGATCAAGAGCTACCAACTCTTTTTC
CGAAGGTAACTGGCTTCAGCAGAGCGCAGATACCAAATACTGTTCTTCTAGTGTAGCCGTAGTTAGGCCA
CCACTTCAAGAACTCTGTAGCACCGCCTACATACCTCGCTCTGCTAATCCTGTTACCAGTGGCTGCTGCC
AGTGGCGATAAGTCGTGTCTTACCGGGTTGGACTCAAGACGATAGTTACCGGATAAGGCGCAGCGGTCGG
GCTGAACGGGGGGTTCGTGCACACAGCCCAGCTTGGAGCGAACGACCTACACCGAACTGAGATACCTACA
GCGTGAGCTATGAGAAAGCGCCACGCTTCCCGAAGGGAGAAAGGCGGACAGGTATCCGGTAAGCGGCAGG
GTCGGAACAGGAGAGCGCACGAGGGAGCTTCCAGGGGGAAACGCCTGGTATCTTTATAGTCCTGTCGGGT
TTCGCCACCTCTGACTTGAGCGTCGATTTTTGTGATGCTCGTCAGGGGGGCGGAGCCTATGGAAAAACGC
CAGCAACGCGGCCTTTTTACGGTTCCTGGCCTTTTGCTGGCCTTTTGCTCACATGTTCTTTCCTGCGTTA
TCCCCTGATTCTGT
Features (pLannotate 1.2.2; 14 found; start..end, strand, type, name):
     86..389     +  enhancer       CMV enhancer: human cytomegalovirus immediate early enhancer
    390..593     +  promoter       CMV promoter: human cytomegalovirus (CMV) immediate early promoter
    616..641     +  misc_feature   MCS (fragment): multiple cloning site
    743..1913    +  CDS            GCaMP6s (fragment): improved fluorescent protein-based calcium sensor (Chen et al., 2013)
   1931..2014    +  CDS            large T antigen (fragment): large T antigen from SV40 (simian virus 40)
   2037..2158    +  polyA_signal   SV40 poly(A) signal: SV40 polyadenylation signal
   2192..2620    -  rep_origin     f1 ori (sequence partly withheld): f1 bacteriophage origin of replication; arrow indicates direction of (+) strand synthesis
   2647..2751    +  promoter       AmpR promoter: bla
   2753..3110    +  promoter       SV40 promoter: SV40 enhancer and early promoter
   3145..3939    +  CDS            NeoR/KanR: aminoglycoside phosphotransferase from Tn5; aph(3')-II (or nptII); confers resistance to neomycin, kanamycin, and G418 (Geneticin®)
   3960..4112    +  CDS            ble (fragment): BLE_KLEPN - Experimental evidence at protein level: Swiss-Prot protein existence level 1. Binding protein with a strong affinity to the bleomycin family of antibiotics. Binds to CL990; an antimitotic-antibiotic compound. From Klebsiella pneumoniae.
   4171..4218    +  polyA_signal   HSV TK poly(A) signal: herpes simplex virus thymidine kinase polyadenylation signal (Cole and Stacy, 1985)
   4309..4325    -  polyA_signal   bGH poly(A) signal (fragment): bovine growth hormone polyadenylation signal
   4547..5135    +  rep_origin     ori: high-copy-number ColE1/pMB1/pBR322/pUC origin of replication
