[The description below was written by a language model from this plasmid's Addgene catalogue record and pLannotate feature annotations shown in this document.]
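Description:
pGP-CMV-jGCaMP8m is a mammalian expression plasmid of about 5.2 kb that carries the fast genetically encoded calcium indicator jGCaMP8m (also called variant 686). The catalogue lists the backbone as pcDNA3.1. The annotated sequence, however, shows a single NeoR/KanR cassette with tandem bacterial (AmpR-type) and SV40 promoters and an HSV TK polyadenylation signal, which is more typical of a kanamycin-selected, dual-purpose backbone than of standard ampicillin-resistant pcDNA3.1. This arrangement matches the recorded selection scheme, in which the same aminoglycoside phosphotransferase gene gives kanamycin resistance in bacteria and G418 resistance in mammalian cells. A high-copy ColE1/pUC-type origin supports propagation in E. coli, and an f1 origin is also present. The short ble and bGH poly(A) fragments appear to be backbone remnants or partial annotation matches.

The payload is a 1,269 bp open reading frame driven by the human CMV immediate-early enhancer and promoter and terminated by an SV40 polyadenylation signal. The annotation software labels the coding region as a GCaMP6s fragment, reflecting the architecture shared across the GCaMP family: a circularly permuted jellyfish GFP joined to calmodulin and a calmodulin-binding peptide, so that calcium binding raises fluorescence. The record lists rat, chicken and Aequorea victoria as source species, notes the mutations A25G and F286Y, and describes an N-terminal 6xHis tag. The small "large T antigen" fragment downstream of the sensor probably belongs to the SV40 sequence flanking the poly(A) region.

The construct is intended for strong constitutive expression of this ultrafast calcium sensor in transfected mammalian cells, allowing calcium transients to be imaged by fluorescence, with G418 selection available.
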