Addgene plasmid #162372: pGP-CMV-jGCaMP8m
Purpose: Mammalian expression of ultrafast protein calcium sensor
Depositing lab: GENIE Project. Publication: jGCaMP8 Fast Genetically Encoded Calcium Indicators. Zhang Y, Rózsa M, Bushey D, Zheng J, Reep D, Broussard GJ, Tsang A, Tsegaye G, Patel R, Narayan S, Li JX, Zhang R, Ahrens MB, Turner GC, Wang SS-H, Svoboda K, Korff W, Schreiter ER, Hasseman JP, Kolb I, Looger LL. Janelia Research Campus, Online Resource (2020) doi:10.25378/janelia.13148243.
Backbone
  Vector backbone: pcDNA3.1
  Backbone manufacturer: ThermoFisher Invitrogen
  Vector type: Mammalian Expression
  Selectable markers: Neomycin (select with G418)
Growth in bacteria
  Bacterial resistance: Kanamycin, 50 μg/mL
  Growth temperature: 37°C
  Growth strain: DH5alpha
  Copy number: High Copy
Gene/Insert
  Gene/Insert name: jGCaMP8m (alt name: variant 686)
  Species: R. norvegicus (rat), G. gallus (chicken); A. victoria (jellyfish)
  Insert size (bp): 1269
  Mutation: A25G F286Y
  Promoter: CMV
  Tag / fusion protein: 6xHis (N terminal on insert)
  Cloning method: Gibson Cloning
Terms and licenses: Academic/Nonprofit Terms; Industry Terms: Not Available to Industry
Depositor comments: For additional description and application data, see Zhang & Rózsa et al. (2023). Fast and sensitive GCaMP calcium indicators for imaging neural populations. Nature, 615(7954), 884–891. https://doi.org/10.1038/s41586-023-05828-9.
How to cite: pGP-CMV-jGCaMP8m was a gift from GENIE Project (Addgene plasmid # 162372 ; http://n2t.net/addgene:162372 ; RRID:Addgene_162372)
